>Addgene plasmid #21488 | SB53 | addgene partial sequence | sequence record 27213 | 21488 with CMV-F
CTAGAGAACCCACTGCTTACTGGCTTATCGAAATTAATACGACTCACTATAGGGAGACCCAAGCTTACCA
TGGCCTACCCCTACGACGTGCCCGACTACGCCTCCCTCGGATCCCCCGAATTCGCGGCCGCGTCGACCAC
GAGCGGCATCAGGCATGCGATGGGGCCGGGGACTGTGAACGGAGGGCACCCCCCGAGCGCGCTGGCCCCC
GCGGCCAGGTTTAACAACTCCCAGTTCATGGGTCCCCCGGTGGCCAGCCAGGGAGGCTCCCTGCCGGCCA
GCATGCAGCTGCAGAAGCTCAACAACCAGTATTTCAACCATCACCCCTACCCCCACAACCACTACATGCC
GGATTTGCACCCTGCTGCAGGCCACCAGATGAACGGGACAAACCAGCACTTCCGAGATTGCAACCCCAAG
CACAGCGGCGGCAGCAGCACCCCCGGCGGCTCGGGCGGCAGCAGCACCCCCGGCGGCTCTGGCAGCAGCT
CGGGCGGCGGCGCGGGCAGCAGCAACAGCGGCGGCGGCAGCGGCAGCGGCAACATGCCCGCCTCCGTGGC
CCACGTCCCCGCTGCAATGCTGCCGCCCAATGTCATAGACACTGATTTCATCGACGAGGAAGTTCTTATG
TCCTTGGTGATAGAAAA
