>Addgene plasmid #21488 | SB53 | addgene partial sequence | sequence record 27214 | 21488 with BGH-rev
TATAGAATAGGGCCCTCTAGATGCATGCTCGAGTCGACCCACAAGTTTATAGTTTACTTTGTTTCCAAGT
TCTCAAACCTTTCAAGATCTGAAAAGTGAGATACTGTGTCTAAGGGAATGTTTCTTTTAATTCACGCCGA
AGAAGTTGGGGGTTTGATTTCTTTCGCCGGGGTTTCGATCGAGTCAACAGCTCACTCTGCTGGGCTGCTG
TTTGCACACGAAGTCCGTCATAAAATCAAACTCGTTTTGCCCCAGCCAGAGTTCGGGCAGCTCCTTGATG
CGGTCCAAACCCATTTCTATCACCAAGGACATAAGAACTTCCTCGTCGATGAAATCAGTGTCTATGACAT
TGGGCGGCAGCATTGCAGCGGGGACGTGGGCCACGGAGGCGGGCATGTTGCCGCTGCCGCTGCCGCCGCC
GCTGTTGCTGCTGCCCGCGCCGCCGCCCGAGCTGCTGCCAGAGCCGCCGGGGGTGCTGCTGCCGCCCGAG
CCGCCGGGGGTGCTGCTGCCGCCGCTGTGCTTGGGGTTGCAATCTCGGAAGTGCTGGTTTGTCCCGTTCA
TCTGGTGGCCTGCAGCAGGGTGCAAATCCGGCATGTAGTGGTTGTGGGGGTAGGGGTGATGG
