[The description below was written by a language model from this plasmid's Addgene catalogue record.]
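Description:
SB53 is a mammalian expression plasmid built on the pcDNA3 backbone (about 5.4 kb without insert) that encodes an N-terminally truncated form of human CITED2, also known as p35srj or MRG1. The roughly 1 kb insert lacks amino acids 1–65 and is recorded as carrying an HA epitope tag at its N terminus, allowing the truncated protein to be detected or immunoprecipitated with anti-HA antibodies. The plasmid is maintained in E. coli as a high-copy construct under ampicillin selection. No feature table accompanies the record. From general knowledge of pcDNA3, the insert would be driven by the CMV immediate-early promoter with a downstream polyadenylation signal. The backbone normally also carries a neomycin resistance cassette for selecting stable mammalian lines. The T7 and SP6 sites listed as sequencing primers flank the cloning region.

The cloning details are not fully consistent. The catalogue fields list EcoRI as the 5′ site (retained) and HincII as the 3′ site (fate unknown). The depositor comment instead says the insert was ligated into the EcoRI and XhoI sites of pcDNA3. That comment also says the HA tag was added at the 5′ end using an oligo whose name, "blunt-ha-stop-xho", would more naturally suggest a 3′ tag followed by a stop codon. The position of the tag and the junctions are therefore best confirmed by sequencing.

CITED2 is a p300/CBP-binding protein, and the associated work examined its role during transactivation by HIF-1. A deletion mutant of this kind is typically used in transfection experiments alongside the full-length protein to map which regions are needed for p300/CBP interaction or for effects on HIF-1-dependent transcription. The record does not state the specific purpose of this truncation.
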