Addgene plasmid #21488: SB53
Depositing lab: Shoumo Bhattacharya. Depositing organization: University of Oxford. Publication: Functional role of p35srj, a novel p300/CBP binding protein, during transactivation by HIF-1. Bhattacharya S, Michels CL, Leung MK, Arany ZP, Kung AL, Livingston DM. Genes Dev. 1999 Jan 1. 13(1):64-75. 10.1101/gad.13.1.64 PubMed 9887100.
Backbone
  Vector backbone: pcDNA3
  Backbone manufacturer: Invitrogen
  Backbone size w/o insert (bp): 5400
  Vector type: Mammalian Expression
Growth in bacteria
  Bacterial resistance: Ampicillin, 100 μg/mL
  Growth temperature: 37°C
  Growth strain: DH5alpha
  Copy number: High Copy
Gene/Insert
  Gene/Insert name: Cited2 (alt name: p35srj (MRG1))
  Species: H. sapiens (human)
  Insert size (bp): 1027
  Mutation: aa1-65 deleted
  GenBank ID: AF109161
  Entrez Gene: CITED2 (a.k.a. ASD8, MRG-1, MRG1, P35SRJ, VSD2)
  Tag / fusion protein: HA (N terminal on insert)
  Cloning method: Restriction Enzyme; 5′ cloning site ecoRI (not destroyed); 3′ cloning site HincII (unknown if destroyed)
  Sequencing primers: 5′ T7; 3′ SP6
Terms and licenses: Academic/Nonprofit Terms; Industry Terms: Not Available to Industry
Depositor comments: HA tag added to 5'end of the cited2 cDNA using a blunt-ha-stop-xho oligo. The insert was ligated into the EcoRI/XhoI sites of pcDNA3
How to cite: SB53 was a gift from Shoumo Bhattacharya (Addgene plasmid # 21488 ; http://n2t.net/addgene:21488 ; RRID:Addgene_21488)
